>Addgene plasmid #133463 | pHTR120syn | addgene full sequence | sequence record 269788 | Addgene NGS Result
AGTTGGGTAACGCCAGGGTTTTCCCAGTCACGACGTTGTAAAACGACGGCCAGTGCCAAGCTTGCATGCC
TGCAGGTCGACTCTAGAGGATCCCCAACCAGGTCCTAAACTTAGAAGTTGATTCAAATTGATTAATCGAT
GTTTTTCTTAAAAGCACGAGATATCAATAAAGAATAACGCGAACTAAGTTTTCCAAAATCAATGTCCTGG
ATGCAACCAGGTCCTAAACTTAGAAGTTGATTCAAATTGATTAATCGATGTTTTTCTTAAAAGCACGAGA
TATCAATAAAGAATAACGCGAACTAAGTTTTCCAAAATCAATGTCCTGGATGCTTAACACGAACTAAGTT
TTCAAAATAAGTTCCTGGTTTTAACCAGGTCATAAAACTTAGAAGTTAACTTAAATTTATTGATCGTAGT
TCTTCCTTTAAGAGCTCGGGATATGGATAAAAGTTAACACGAACTAAGTTTTCAAAATAAGTTCCTGGTT
TTAACCAGGTCATAAAACTTAGAAGTTAACTTAAATTTATTGATCGTAGTTCTTCCTTTAAGAGCTCGGG
ATATGGATAAAAGTGTTTTTCTTAAAAAGCACGAGATATCAATAAAGAATTAACGTGAACTAAGTTTTTC
AAAATCAATATCCTGGAAATTAACCAGGTCCTAAACTTAGAAGTTGATTCAAATTGATTAATCGATGTTT
TTCTTAAAAAGCACGAGATATCAATAAAGAATTAACGTGAACTAAGTTTTTCAAAATCAATATCCTGGAA
ATTAACCAGGTCCTAAACTTAGAAGTTGATTCAAATTGATTAATCGAGGGTACCGAGCTCGAATTCGTAA
TCATGGTCATAGCTGTTTCCTGTGTGAAATTGTTATCCGCTCACAATTCCACACAACATACGAGCCGGAA
GCATAAAGTGTAAAGCCTGGGGTGCCTAATGAGTGAGCTAACTCACATTAATTGCGTTGCGCTCACTGCC
CGCTTTCCAGTCGGGAAACCTGTCGTGCCAGCTGCATTAATGAATCGGCCAACGCGCGGGGAGAGGCGGT
TTGCGTATTGGGCGCTCTTCCGCTTCCTCGCTCACTGACTCGCTGCGCTCGGTCGTTCGGCTGCGGCGAG
CGGTATCAGCTCACTCAAAGGCGGTAATACGGTTATCCACAGAATCAGGGGATAACGCAGGAAAGAACAT
GTGAGCAAAAGGCCAGCAAAAGGCCAGGAACCGTAAAAAGGCCGCGTTGCTGGCGTTTTTCCATAGGCTC
CGCCCCCCTGACGAGCATCACAAAAATCGACGCTCAAGTCAGAGGTGGCGAAACCCGACAGGACTATAAA
GATACCAGGCGTTTCCCCCTGGAAGCTCCCTCGTGCGCTCTCCTGTTCCGACCCTGCCGCTTACCGGATA
CCTGTCCGCCTTTCTCCCTTCGGGAAGCGTGGCGCTTTCTCATAGCTCACGCTGTAGGTATCTCAGTTCG
GTGTAGGTCGTTCGCTCCAAGCTGGGCTGTGTGCACGAACCCCCCGTTCAGCCCGACCGCTGCGCCTTAT
CCGGTAACTATCGTCTTGAGTCCAACCCGGTAAGACACGACTTATCGCCACTGGCAGCAGCCACTGGTAA
CAGGATTAGCAGAGCGAGGTATGTAGGCGGTGCTACAGAGTTCTTGAAGTGGTGGCCTAACTACGGCTAC
ACTAGAAGAACAGTATTTGGTATCTGCGCTCTGCTGAAGCCAGTTACCTTCGGAAAAAGAGTTGGTAGCT
CTTGATCCGGCAAACAAACCACCGCTGGTAGCGGTGGTTTTTTTGTTTGCAAGCAGCAGATTACGCGCAG
AAAAAAAGGATCTCAAGAAGATCCTTTGATCTTTTCTACGGGGTCTGACGCTCAGTGGAACGAAAACTCA
CGTTAAGGGATTTTGGTCATGAGATTATCAAAAAGGATCTTCACCTAGATCCTTTTAAATTAAAAATGAA
GTTTTAAATCAATCTAAAGTATATATGAGTAAACTTGGTCTGACAGTTACCAATGCTTAATCAGTGAGGC
ACCTATCTCAGCGATCTGTCTATTTCGTTCATCCATAGTTGCCTGACTCCCCGTCGTGTAGATAACTACG
ATACGGGAGGGCTTACCATCTGGCCCCAGTGCTGCAATGATACCGCGAGACCCACGCTCACCGGCTCCAG
ATTTATCAGCAATAAACCAGCCAGCCGGAAGGGCCGAGCGCAGAAGTGGTCCTGCAACTTTATCCGCCTC
CATCCAGTCTATTAATTGTTGCCGGGAAGCTAGAGTAAGTAGTTCGCCAGTTAATAGTTTGCGCAACGTT
GTTGCCATTGCTACAGGCATCGTGGTGTCACGCTCGTCGTTTGGTATGGCTTCATTCAGCTCCGGTTCCC
AACGATCAAGGCGAGTTACATGATCCCCCATGTTGTGCAAAAAAGCGGTTAGCTCCTTCGGTCCTCCGAT
CGTTGTCAGAAGTAAGTTGGCCGCAGTGTTATCACTCATGGTTATGGCAGCACTGCATAATTCTCTTACT
GTCATGCCATCCGTAAGATGCTTTTCTGTGACTGGTGAGTACTCAACCAAGTCATTCTGAGAATAGTGTA
TGCGGCGACCGAGTTGCTCTTGCCCGGCGTCAATACGGGATAATACCGCGCCACATAGCAGAACTTTAAA
AGTGCTCATCATTGGAAAACGTTCTTCGGGGCGAAAACTCTCAAGGATCTTACCGCTGTTGAGATCCAGT
TCGATGTAACCCACTCGTGCACCCAACTGATCTTCAGCATCTTTTACTTTCACCAGCGTTTCTGGGTGAG
CAAAAACAGGAAGGCAAAATGCCGCAAAAAAGGGAATAAGGGCGACACGGAAATGTTGAATACTCATACT
CTTCCTTTTTCAATATTATTGAAGCATTTATCAGGGTTATTGTCTCATGAGCGGATACATATTTGAATGT
ATTTAGAAAAATAAACAAATAGGGGTTCCGCGCACATTTCCCCGAAAAGTGCCACCTGACGTCTAAGAAA
CCATTATTATCATGACATTAACCTATAAAAATAGGCGTATCACGAGGCCCTTTCGTCTCGCGCGTTTCGG
TGATGACGGTGAAAACCTCTGACACATGCAGCTCCCGGAGACGGTCACAGCTTGTCTGTAAGCGGATGCC
GGGAGCAGACAAGCCCGTCAGGGCGCGTCAGCGGGTGTTGGCGGGTGTCGGGGCTGGCTTAACTATGCGG
CATCAGAGCAGATTGTACTGAGAGTGCACCATATGCGGTGTGAAATACCGCACAGATGCGTAAGGAGAAA
ATACCGCATCAGGCGCCATTCGCCATTCAGGCTGCGCAACTGTTGGGAAGGGCGATCGGTGCGGGCCTCT
TCGCTATTACGCCAGCTGGCGAAAGGGGGATGTGCTGCAAGGCGATTA
Features (pLannotate 1.2.2; 12 found; start..end, strand, type, name):
     58..95      -  misc_feature   MCS (fragment): pUC18/19 multiple cloning site
    818..836     -  misc_feature   MCS (fragment): pUC18/19 multiple cloning site
    870..886     -  protein_bind   lac operator: The lac repressor binds to the lac operator to inhibit transcription in E. coli. This inhibition can be relieved by adding lactose or isopropyl-β-D-thiogalactopyranoside (IPTG). lac repressor encoded by lacI
    894..924     -  promoter       lac promoter: promoter for the E. coli lac operon
    939..960     -  protein_bind   CAP binding site: CAP binding activates transcription in the presence of cAMP. E. coli catabolite activator protein
    973..1065    -  CDS            lacI (fragment): lac repressor; lacI; The lac repressor binds to the lac operator to inhibit transcription in E. coli. This inhibition can be relieved by adding lactose or isopropyl-β-D-thiogalactopyranoside (IPTG).
   1248..1836    -  rep_origin     ori: high-copy-number ColE1/pMB1/pBR322/pUC origin of replication
   2007..2867    -  CDS            AmpR: β-lactamase; bla; confers resistance to ampicillin, carbenicillin, and related antibiotics
   2868..2972    -  promoter       AmpR promoter: bla
   3067..3102    +  CDS            rop (fragment): Rop protein, which maintains plasmids at low copy number; rop
   3204..3303    +  misc_feature   bom (fragment): basis of mobility region from pBR322
   3309..55      -  CDS            lacZα (fragment) (across the origin): LacZα fragment of β-galactosidase; lacZ fragment
