[The description below was written by a language model from this plasmid's Addgene catalogue record and pLannotate feature annotations shown in this document.]
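Description:
pHTR120syn is a small, high-copy bacterial plasmid built on the pUC18 cloning vector that serves as a clonal source of a hop (Humulus lupulus) tandem repeat sequence for cytogenetic work. It is propagated in E. coli using the pUC-type ColE1/pMB1 origin and selected with ampicillin through the β-lactamase gene and its native promoter. The rest of the annotated backbone is standard pUC architecture: the lac promoter with its operator and CAP binding site, a lacZα fragment, and short remnants of lacI, rop and bom sequences that are vestigial carry-overs rather than functional elements.

The insert, HuluTR120, is a synthetic, commercially made sequence rather than a cloned genomic fragment. According to the depositor's comments, it concatenates three consensus versions of the repeat, each derived from a different PacBio long-read clone and each present as a tandem pair, giving an AABBCC arrangement. The feature table does not annotate the insert itself, but the pUC18/19 multiple cloning site is split into two fragments separated by roughly 700 nt of unannotated sequence. This is consistent with the repeat array sitting within the polylinker and interrupting lacZα, and with the difference between the full record of about 3.4 kb and the 2.7 kb backbone. The cloning method is not recorded.

Although catalogued as a bacterial expression vector, nothing in the record suggests that a protein product is intended; the plasmid works as a template or stock of repeat DNA. The stated purpose is cytogenetics, which most plausibly means generating probes to locate this tandem repeat family on hop chromosomes, though the record does not detail the specific application.
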