Addgene plasmid #133463: pHTR120syn
Purpose: Consensus sequence of Hop (Humulus lupulus) tandem repeats for cytogenetics
Depositing lab: Hank Bass. Depositing organization: Florida State University, Tallahassee. Publication: Identification of tandem repeat families from long-read sequences of Humulus lupulus. Easterling KA, Pitra NJ, Morcol TB, Aquino JR, Lopes LG, Bussey KC, Matthews PD, Bass HW. PLoS One. 2020 Jun 5;15(6):e0233971. doi: 10.1371/journal.pone.0233971. eCollection 2020. PubMed 32502183.
Backbone
  Vector backbone: pUC18
  Backbone size w/o insert (bp): 2686
  Vector type: Bacterial Expression
Growth in bacteria
  Bacterial resistance: Ampicillin, 100 μg/mL
  Growth temperature: 37°C
  Growth strain: DH5alpha
  Copy number: High Copy
Gene/Insert
  Gene/Insert name: HuluTR120
  Species: Humulus lupulus (hop)
  Cloning method: Unknown
Resource information
  A portion of this plasmid was derived from a plasmid made by: Synthetic, GenScript
Terms and licenses: Academic/Nonprofit Terms; Industry Terms
Depositor comments: HuluTR120 tandem repeat insert sequences, concatenation of three consensus seqeunces each in tandem pairs (eg. AABBCC) from three PacBio clones (-440, -782, -801)
How to cite: pHTR120syn was a gift from Hank Bass (Addgene plasmid # 133463 ; http://n2t.net/addgene:133463 ; RRID:Addgene_133463)
