>Addgene plasmid #133463 | pHTR120syn | depositor partial sequence | sequence record 256459 | >insert_in_pHTR120syn.
AACCAGGTCCTAAACTTAGAAGTTGATTCAAATTGATTAATCGATGTTTTTCTTAAAAGCACGAGATATC
AATAAAGAATAACGCGAACTAAGTTTTCCAAAATCAATGTCCTGGATGCAACCAGGTCCTAAACTTAGAA
GTTGATTCAAATTGATTAATCGATGTTTTTCTTAAAAGCACGAGATATCAATAAAGAATAACGCGAACTA
AGTTTTCCAAAATCAATGTCCTGGATGCTTAACACGAACTAAGTTTTCAAAATAAGTTCCTGGTTTTAAC
CAGGTCATAAAACTTAGAAGTTAACTTAAATTTATTGATCGTAGTTCTTCCTTTAAGAGCTCGGGATATG
GATAAAAGTTAACACGAACTAAGTTTTCAAAATAAGTTCCTGGTTTTAACCAGGTCATAAAACTTAGAAG
TTAACTTAAATTTATTGATCGTAGTTCTTCCTTTAAGAGCTCGGGATATGGATAAAAGTGTTTTTCTTAA
AAAGCACGAGATATCAATAAAGAATTAACGTGAACTAAGTTTTTCAAAATCAATATCCTGGAAATTAACC
AGGTCCTAAACTTAGAAGTTGATTCAAATTGATTAATCGATGTTTTTCTTAAAAAGCACGAGATATCAAT
AAAGAATTAACGTGAACTAAGTTTTTCAAAATCAATATCCTGGAAATTAACCAGGTCCTAAACTTAGAAG
TTGATTCAAATTGATTAATCGA
